Addgene plasmid #35152: pBbA5c-MevT(CO)-T1-MBIS(CO, ispA)
Depositing lab: Jay Keasling & Taek Soon Lee. Depositing organization: Lawrence Berkeley National Laboratory. Publication: Identification and microbial production of a terpene-based advanced biofuel. Peralta-Yahya PP, Ouellet M, Chan R, Mukhopadhyay A, Keasling JD, Lee TS. Nat Commun. 2011 Sep 27;2:483. doi: 10.1038/ncomms1494. PubMed 21952217.
Backbone
  Vector backbone: pBbA5c
  Vector type: Bacterial Expression, Synthetic Biology
Growth in bacteria
  Bacterial resistance: Chloramphenicol, 25 μg/mL
  Growth temperature: 37°C
  Growth strain: DH10B
  Copy number: Low Copy
Gene/Insert
  Gene/Insert name: AtoB(co)-HMGS(co)-HMGR(co)-pTrc-MK(co)-PMK(co)-PMD-Idi-IspA
  Species: S. cerevisiae (budding yeast)
  Mutation: R364S in Mevalonate Kinase
  Promoter: LacUV5, pTrc
  Cloning method: Restriction Enzyme; 5′ cloning site EcoR1, BglII (not destroyed); 3′ cloning site BamH1, Xho1 (not destroyed)
  Sequencing primers: 5′ gatcgtttaggcacccca; 3′ ATTAATAAGATGATC
Terms and licenses: Academic/Nonprofit Terms; Industry Terms: Not Available to Industry
Depositor comments: Please note that the R364 in Mevalonate Kinase (MK) may be susceptible to mutations. Although the original plasmid encoded R364C, Addgene's stock contains R364S. This mutation is not expected to impact overall function, however the exact effects are unknown.
How to cite: pBbA5c-MevT(CO)-T1-MBIS(CO, ispA) was a gift from Jay Keasling & Taek Soon Lee (Addgene plasmid # 35152 ; http://n2t.net/addgene:35152 ; RRID:Addgene_35152)
