[The description below was written by a language model from this plasmid's Addgene catalogue record, the feature table of its GenBank file and pLannotate feature annotations shown in this document.]
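Description:
pBbA5c-MevT(CO)-T1-MBIS(CO, ispA) is a 13.5 kb bacterial expression plasmid built on the pBbA5c backbone. It carries the complete heterologous mevalonate pathway through to farnesyl diphosphate on a single replicon for metabolic engineering in E. coli. It replicates from a p15A origin, which is compatible with ColE1-type plasmids and is listed as low copy. Selection is by chloramphenicol through the cat gene, which has its own promoter and a lambda t0 terminator. The backbone also encodes lacI under its native promoter, so the plasmid supplies its own repressor. Short matches to a tetracycline resistance gene, an RSF origin, a tet promoter and yciV appear to be backbone or junction remnants rather than functional parts.

The payload is arranged as two IPTG-inducible operons in the same orientation. The first ("MevT") is driven by the lacUV5 promoter with a lac operator. It expresses E. coli atoB (acetoacetyl-CoA thiolase), yeast HMG-CoA synthase (ERG13) and a fragment of yeast HMG-CoA reductase (HMG1), which together convert acetyl-CoA to mevalonate. This operon ends at rrnB T1 and T7Te terminators, the "T1" of the name. A trc promoter with its own lac operator then drives the second operon ("MBIS"). This encodes yeast mevalonate kinase (ERG12), phosphomevalonate kinase (ERG8) and mevalonate diphosphate decarboxylase (MVD1), followed by E. coli idi and the farnesyl diphosphate synthase ispA, and is closed by a second terminator pair. "CO" marks the codon-optimised genes.

The repository stock carries R364S in mevalonate kinase, whereas the original plasmid encoded R364C; the effect is unknown but not expected to impair function. The associated work concerns microbial production of a terpene-based biofuel, which suggests the plasmid serves as a precursor supply module alongside a terpene synthase plasmid. The separate 775 bp GenBank record covers only a small portion of the plasmid and annotates just a lac operator.
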