Features (pLannotate 1.2.2; 27 found; start..end, strand, type, name):
      1..31      +  promoter       lac UV5 promoter: E. coli lac promoter with an "up" mutation
     35..57      +  protein_bind   lac operator (fragment): The lac repressor binds to the lac operator to inhibit transcription in E. coli. This inhibition can be relieved by adding lactose or isopropyl-β-D-thiogalactopyranoside (IPTG). lac repressor encoded by lacI
     95..1276    +  CDS            atoB: ATOB_ECOLI - Experimental evidence at protein level: Swiss-Prot protein existence level 1. From Escherichia coli (strain K12).
   1303..2775    +  CDS            ERG13: HMCS_YEAST - Also known as HMGS. Experimental evidence at protein level: Swiss-Prot protein existence level 1. This enzyme condenses acetyl-CoA with acetoacetyl-CoA to form HMG-CoA, which is the substrate for HMG-CoA reductase. From Saccharomyces cerevisiae (strain ATCC 204508 / S288c) (Baker's yeast).
   2801..4303    +  CDS            HMG1 (fragment): HMDH1_YEAST - Experimental evidence at protein level: Swiss-Prot protein existence level 1. One of 2 isozymes that catalyze the conversion of HMG-CoA to mevalonate. It is the rate-limiting enzyme of the sterol biosynthesis pathway. Involved in ergosterol biosynthesis. From Saccharomyces cerevisiae (strain ATCC 204508 / S288c) (Baker's yeast).
   4336..4407    +  terminator     rrnB T1 terminator: transcription terminator T1 from the E. coli rrnB gene
   4423..4450    +  terminator     T7Te terminator: phage T7 early transcription terminator
   4473..4490    +  promoter       tet promoter (fragment): E. coli promoter for tetracycline efflux protein gene
   4486..4587    -  CDS            yciV (fragment): RNAAM_ECOLI - Also known as trpH From Escherichia coli (strain K12).
   4663..4692    +  promoter       trc promoter: strong E. coli promoter; hybrid between the trp and lac UV5 promoters
   4696..4718    +  protein_bind   lac operator (fragment): The lac repressor binds to the lac operator to inhibit transcription in E. coli. This inhibition can be relieved by adding lactose or isopropyl-β-D-thiogalactopyranoside (IPTG). lac repressor encoded by lacI
   4742..6070    +  CDS            ERG12: KIME_YEAST - Also known as RAR1. Experimental evidence at protein level: Swiss-Prot protein existence level 1. RAR (regulation of autonomous replication) is a protein whose activity increases the mitotic stability of plasmids. From Saccharomyces cerevisiae (strain ATCC 204508 / S288c) (Baker's yeast).
   6094..7446    +  CDS            ERG8: ERG8_YEAST - Experimental evidence at protein level: Swiss-Prot protein existence level 1. From Saccharomyces cerevisiae (strain ATCC 204508 / S288c) (Baker's yeast).
   7470..8657    +  CDS            MVD1: MVD1_YEAST - Also known as ERG19, MPD. Experimental evidence at protein level: Swiss-Prot protein existence level 1. From Saccharomyces cerevisiae (strain ATCC 204508 / S288c) (Baker's yeast).
   8681..9226    +  CDS            idi: IDI_ECOLI - Also known as ygfV. Experimental evidence at protein level: Swiss-Prot protein existence level 1. Catalyzes the 1,3-allylic rearrangement of the homoallylic substrate isopentenyl (IPP) to its highly electrophilic allylic isomer, dimethylallyl diphosphate (DMAPP). From Escherichia coli (strain K12).
   9250..10146   +  CDS            ispA: ISPA_ECOLI - Experimental evidence at protein level: Swiss-Prot protein existence level 1. From Escherichia coli (strain K12).
  10185..10256   +  terminator     rrnB T1 terminator: transcription terminator T1 from the E. coli rrnB gene
  10272..10299   +  terminator     T7Te terminator: phage T7 early transcription terminator
  10318..10373   -  rep_origin     RSF ori (fragment): Plasmids containing the RSF 1030 origin of replication can be propagated in E. coli cells that contain additional plasmids with compatible origins.
  10461..11006   -  rep_origin     p15A ori: Plasmids containing the medium-copy-number p15A origin of replication can be propagated in E. coli cells that contain a second plasmid with the ColE1 origin.
  11120..11214   -  terminator     lambda t0 terminator: transcription terminator from phage lambda
  11238..11894   -  CDS            cat: CAT_ECOLX - Experimental evidence at protein level: Swiss-Prot protein existence level 1. This enzyme is an effector of chloramphenicol resistance in bacteria. From Escherichia coli. This protein is used as a marker in many commonly used cloning vectors, such as pACYC184.
  11895..11997   -  promoter       cat promoter: promoter of the E. coli cat gene encoding chloramphenicol acetyltransferase
  12035..12056   -  protein_bind   CAP binding site: CAP binding activates transcription in the presence of cAMP. E. coli catabolite activator protein
  12069..13151   -  CDS            lacI: lac repressor; lacI; The lac repressor binds to the lac operator to inhibit transcription in E. coli. This inhibition can be relieved by adding lactose or isopropyl-β-D-thiogalactopyranoside (IPTG).
  13152..13229   -  promoter       lacI promoter: lacI
  13237..13516   -  CDS            TcR (fragment): tetracycline efflux protein; tet; confers resistance to tetracycline
>Addgene plasmid #35152 | pBbA5c-MevT(CO)-T1-MBIS(CO, ispA) | addgene full sequence | sequence record 357410 | Addgene NGS Result
TTTACACTTTATGCTTCCGGCTCGTATAATGTGTGGAATTGTGAGCGGATAACAATTTCAGAATTCAAAA
GATCTAAAGGAGGCCATCCTGGCCATGAAGAACTGTGTGATTGTTTCTGCGGTCCGCACGGCGATCGGCA
GCTTTAACGGCTCTTTAGCGAGCACCTCTGCAATCGATCTGGGTGCGACGGTCATTAAGGCCGCCATTGA
ACGCGCCAAAATCGACAGCCAGCACGTTGATGAGGTGATCATGGGCAATGTGTTACAAGCCGGCCTGGGT
CAAAACCCAGCGCGTCAAGCACTGTTAAAATCTGGTCTGGCCGAGACCGTGTGTGGCTTCACCGTCAATA
AGGTTTGCGGCTCTGGCCTGAAGAGCGTGGCCCTGGCAGCACAAGCGATTCAAGCCGGTCAGGCACAAAG
CATCGTTGCGGGTGGCATGGAGAACATGTCTCTGGCGCCGTACTTATTAGATGCCAAAGCCCGCAGCGGT
TATCGCCTGGGCGATGGTCAGGTGTACGACGTCATCTTACGCGATGGCTTAATGTGCGCGACCCACGGTT
ACCACATGGGTATTACGGCCGAAAACGTGGCGAAAGAATACGGCATTACGCGCGAGATGCAGGATGAATT
AGCACTGCACTCTCAGCGCAAAGCAGCAGCCGCGATCGAGTCTGGTGCGTTTACGGCGGAAATCGTGCCA
GTTAACGTGGTCACGCGCAAGAAGACGTTCGTTTTCAGCCAGGACGAGTTCCCGAAGGCAAACAGCACCG
CGGAGGCCTTAGGTGCCTTACGCCCAGCCTTTGACAAAGCGGGCACGGTCACCGCCGGTAATGCGAGCGG
CATCAATGATGGTGCAGCGGCACTGGTCATCATGGAAGAGAGCGCCGCATTAGCAGCGGGTCTGACCCCA
TTAGCGCGCATTAAATCTTATGCCAGCGGCGGCGTCCCACCAGCCCTGATGGGCATGGGTCCGGTCCCAG
CCACGCAAAAAGCCCTGCAATTAGCGGGCCTGCAACTGGCCGACATTGATCTGATCGAGGCGAACGAGGC
GTTTGCAGCGCAGTTCCTGGCGGTGGGTAAGAATCTGGGCTTCGACAGCGAGAAAGTCAATGTGAACGGT
GGCGCGATTGCGTTAGGCCATCCGATTGGTGCAAGCGGCGCACGCATCTTAGTGACGTTACTGCACGCCA
TGCAGGCACGCGACAAGACCTTAGGCCTGGCGACCTTATGTATTGGTGGCGGTCAAGGTATCGCCATGGT
GATCGAACGCCTGAACTGATGAGGATCTAGGAGGAAAGCAAAATGAAACTGAGCACCAAGCTGTGCTGGT
GTGGCATCAAGGGTCGCCTGCGCCCACAAAAGCAGCAACAGCTGCACAACACGAACCTGCAAATGACCGA
GCTGAAAAAGCAGAAGACGGCCGAGCAAAAGACCCGCCCGCAGAACGTTGGCATCAAGGGCATCCAGATT
TATATCCCGACGCAGTGTGTCAACCAATCTGAGCTGGAGAAATTCGATGGCGTCAGCCAGGGTAAGTACA
CCATCGGCCTGGGCCAGACCAACATGAGCTTCGTGAACGACCGTGAGGACATCTATTCTATGAGCCTGAC
GGTGCTGTCTAAGCTGATCAAGAGCTACAACATCGACACGAATAAGATCGGTCGTCTGGAGGTGGGTACG
GAGACGCTGATTGACAAGAGCAAAAGCGTGAAGTCTGTCTTAATGCAGCTGTTCGGCGAGAACACGGATG
TCGAGGGTATCGACACCCTGAACGCGTGTTACGGCGGCACCAACGCACTGTTCAATAGCCTGAACTGGAT
TGAGAGCAACGCCTGGGATGGCCGCGATGCGATCGTCGTGTGCGGCGATATCGCCATCTATGACAAGGGT
GCGGCACGTCCGACCGGCGGTGCAGGCACCGTTGCGATGTGGATTGGCCCGGACGCACCAATTGTCTTCG
ATTCTGTCCGCGCGTCTTACATGGAGCACGCCTACGACTTTTACAAGCCGGACTTCACGAGCGAATACCC
GTACGTGGACGGCCACTTCTCTCTGACCTGCTATGTGAAGGCGCTGGACCAGGTTTATAAGTCTTATAGC
AAAAAGGCGATTTCTAAGGGCCTGGTCAGCGACCCGGCAGGCAGCGACGCCCTGAACGTGCTGAAGTATT
TCGACTACAACGTGTTCCATGTCCCGACCTGCAAATTAGTGACCAAATCTTATGGCCGCCTGTTATATAA
TGATTTCCGTGCCAACCCGCAGCTGTTCCCGGAGGTTGACGCCGAGCTGGCGACGCGTGATTACGACGAG
AGCCTGACCGACAAGAACATCGAGAAGACCTTCGTCAACGTCGCGAAGCCGTTCCACAAAGAGCGTGTGG
CCCAAAGCCTGATCGTCCCGACCAACACGGGCAACATGTATACCGCGTCTGTCTACGCGGCATTCGCGAG
CCTGCTGAATTACGTCGGTTCTGACGACCTGCAGGGCAAGCGCGTTGGCCTGTTCAGCTACGGTAGCGGC
TTAGCGGCCAGCCTGTATAGCTGCAAAATTGTCGGCGACGTCCAGCACATCATCAAGGAGCTGGACATCA
CCAACAAGCTGGCGAAGCGCATCACCGAGACGCCGAAAGATTACGAGGCAGCGATCGAGTTACGCGAGAA
TGCGCATCTGAAGAAGAACTTCAAGCCGCAAGGTAGCATCGAGCACCTGCAGAGCGGCGTCTACTACCTG
ACGAACATTGACGACAAGTTCCGCCGTTCTTATGACGTCAAAAAGTAACTAGTAGGAGGAAAACATCATG
GTGCTGACGAACAAAACCGTCATTAGCGGCAGCAAGGTGAAGTCTCTGAGCAGCGCCCAAAGCTCTAGCA
GCGGCCCGTCTAGCAGCAGCGAGGAGGACGACAGCCGTGACATTGAGTCTCTGGACAAGAAGATCCGCCC
GCTGGAGGAGTTAGAGGCCCTGCTGAGCAGCGGCAACACCAAGCAGCTGAAGAACAAGGAAGTTGCAGCG
CTGGTGATCCACGGTAAGCTGCCACTGTATGCGCTGGAAAAGAAACTGGGCGATACGACGCGTGCGGTCG
CGGTGCGTCGCAAAGCCTTAAGCATCTTAGCGGAGGCCCCGGTGTTAGCCAGCGACCGCCTGCCGTACAA
GAACTACGACTACGACCGCGTGTTTGGCGCGTGCTGCGAGAATGTCATTGGCTACATGCCGTTACCGGTT
GGTGTGATCGGCCCGCTGGTCATTGATGGCACGAGCTATCACATTCCAATGGCGACCACGGAAGGTTGCT
TAGTCGCCAGCGCCATGCGTGGCTGTAAGGCGATTAACGCCGGCGGTGGCGCGACGACCGTGTTAACCAA
GGATGGTATGACGCGCGGTCCGGTCGTCCGCTTCCCAACGCTGAAGCGCAGCGGCGCGTGTAAGATTTGG
CTGGATTCTGAGGAGGGCCAAAACGCGATCAAGAAAGCCTTCAACTCTACGAGCCGTTTCGCGCGTTTAC
AGCATATCCAGACCTGCCTGGCCGGCGACCTGCTGTTCATGCGCTTCCGCACCACCACGGGCGATGCGAT
GGGCATGAACATGATCAGCAAGGGCGTCGAATATAGCCTGAAACAAATGGTGGAAGAATATGGCTGGGAG
GACATGGAGGTTGTCTCTGTGAGCGGCAACTATTGCACCGACAAGAAGCCGGCAGCCATTAACTGGATTG
AGGGTCGCGGCAAAAGCGTCGTGGCAGAAGCGACCATCCCAGGCGACGTGGTCCGTAAGGTTCTGAAGAG
CGACGTCAGCGCCCTGGTTGAGTTAAATATCGCGAAAAACCTGGTCGGCAGCGCGATGGCGGGCAGCGTG
GGTGGCTTTAACGCACATGCAGCGAATCTGGTTACGGCGGTTTTCTTAGCCTTAGGTCAGGACCCAGCCC
AAAATGTCGAGAGCAGCAACTGCATTACCTTAATGAAAGAGGTTGACGGTGACCTGCGCATCAGCGTTTC
TATGCCGTCTATCGAGGTCGGCACGATCGGCGGCGGCACCGTTTTAGAACCGCAAGGTGCGATGCTGGAT
CTGCTGGGCGTGCGCGGCCCACATGCAACGGCCCCAGGCACCAATGCCCGCCAACTGGCCCGTATCGTGG
CCTGCGCGGTTCTGGCGGGTGAGCTGAGCCTGTGCGCCGCATTAGCCGCGGGCCATTTAGTTCAATCTCA
CATGACCCACAACCGCAAGCCGGCAGAACCAACCAAGCCAAATAACCTGGACGCAACCGACATTAACCGT
CTGAAGGATGGCAGCGTCACGTGCATTAAAAGCTGATGAGGATCTTTTTAAGGATCTCCAGGCATCAAAT
AAAACGAAAGGCTCAGTCGAAAGACTGGGCCTTTCGTTTTATCTGTTGTTTGTCGGTGAACGCTCTCTAC
TAGAGTCACACTGGCTCACCTTCGGGTGGGCCTTTCTGCGTTTATAGCGAATTGGATCTGGTTTGACAGC
TTATCATCGACTGCACGGTGCACCAATGCTTCTGGCGTCAGGCAGCCATCGGAAGCTGTGGTATGGCTGT
GCAGGTCGTAAATCACTGCATAATTCGTGTCGCTCAAGGCGCACTCCCGTTCTGGATAATGTTTTTTGCG
CCGACATCATAACGGTTCTGGCAAATATTCTGAAATGAGCTGTTGACAATTAATCATCCGGCTCGTATAA
TGTGTGGAATTGTGAGCGGATAACAATTTCAGGATCTAGGAGGAAATAACCATGTCTCTGCCATTCCTGA
CGTCTGCGCCAGGTAAGGTGATCATCTTCGGCGAGCACTCTGCGGTGTACAATAAGCCGGCCGTCGCCGC
CTCTGTGTCTGCGTTACGCACCTACCTGCTGATCAGCGAATCTTCTGCACCGGACACGATCGAGCTGGAC
TTTCCGGACATCAGCTTCAACCACAAGTGGAGCATCAACGACTTCAACGCGATCACGGAGGACCAGGTGA
ACAGCCAAAAGCTGGCCAAAGCCCAGCAAGCAACCGACGGTCTGTCTCAGGAGCTGGTGTCTCTGCTGGA
CCCGCTGTTAGCGCAGTTAAGCGAGAGCTTCCATTACCACGCCGCGTTCTGCTTCCTGTACATGTTCGTT
TGCCTGTGCCCGCACGCAAAGAACATCAAGTTCAGCCTGAAGAGCACGCTGCCGATTGGCGCAGGCTTAG
GCTCTAGCGCATCTATCAGCGTGAGCCTGGCGCTGGCGATGGCCTATCTGGGTGGCCTGATTGGCAGCAA
CGACCTGGAGAAACTGAGCGAAAACGACAAGCACATCGTGAACCAGTGGGCCTTTATCGGCGAGAAGTGC
ATTCATGGCACCCCGAGCGGCATTGACAACGCAGTTGCCACGTATGGCAACGCCCTGCTGTTCGAGAAAG
ACAGCCACAACGGCACGATCAACACGAACAACTTCAAGTTCCTGGACGACTTCCCGGCGATCCCGATGAT
TCTGACCTACACCCGTATCCCACGCAGCACCAAGGATTTAGTCGCCCGCGTGCGTGTTTTAGTCACCGAA
AAGTTCCCGGAGGTGATGAAGCCGATCCTGGACGCGATGGGCGAGTGCGCGCTGCAGGGTCTGGAGATCA
TGACCAAGCTGAGCAAGTGCAAGGGCACCGACGATGAGGCGGTGGAGACCAACAATGAGCTGTACGAGCA
GCTGCTGGAGCTGATCCGTATCAATCACGGCCTGCTGGTCTCTATCGGTGTGTCTCACCCGGGCCTGGAA
CTGATCAAAAACCTGAGCGACGACCTGCGCATTGGCTCTACGAAATTAACGGGTGCAGGTGGCGGTGGCT
GCTCTTTAACGCTGCTGCGCAGTGACATTACGCAGGAGCAAATCGACAGCTTCAAGAAGAAGCTGCAGGA
CGACTTCAGCTACGAGACGTTCGAGACGGACCTGGGCGGCACGGGCTGTTGCCTGCTGAGCGCCAAAAAT
CTGAACAAGGACCTGAAGATCAAAAGCCTGGTGTTCCAGCTGTTCGAAAACAAGACGACCACGAAGCAGC
AGATCGACGACCTGTTACTGCCGGGTAACACCAATCTGCCGTGGACGTCTTGAGGATCTAGGAGGGAGAT
CATATGAGCGAATTACGTGCATTCAGCGCGCCAGGTAAGGCACTGCTGGCCGGTGGCTACCTGGTGTTAG
ACACCAAGTACGAGGCGTTCGTCGTCGGCTTATCTGCCCGTATGCATGCAGTTGCCCACCCGTATGGTAG
CCTGCAGGGCTCTGACAAGTTCGAAGTGCGTGTGAAGAGCAAGCAGTTCAAGGACGGCGAGTGGCTGTAC
CACATTAGCCCAAAGAGCGGCTTCATCCCGGTTAGCATTGGTGGCAGCAAGAACCCATTTATCGAGAAGG
TCATTGCCAACGTCTTCAGCTACTTCAAGCCGAATATGGACGATTACTGCAACCGCAACCTGTTCGTCAT
CGACATTTTCAGCGACGACGCGTACCACAGCCAAGAGGACTCTGTTACGGAGCATCGTGGTAACCGCCGC
CTGAGCTTCCACAGCCATCGCATTGAGGAGGTGCCGAAGACGGGTCTGGGTTCTAGCGCCGGTTTAGTTA
CCGTCTTAACGACGGCGTTAGCGAGCTTCTTCGTGAGCGACCTGGAGAACAACGTGGACAAGTACCGCGA
AGTGATTCATAACCTGGCGCAGGTGGCACATTGTCAGGCCCAAGGTAAGATTGGCTCTGGTTTTGATGTG
GCAGCGGCCGCCTATGGCTCTATCCGCTATCGCCGCTTTCCGCCGGCCCTGATCAGCAATCTGCCGGACA
TCGGCTCTGCGACGTATGGTAGCAAACTGGCGCATCTGGTGGACGAGGAGGACTGGAACATCACCATTAA
GTCTAATCACCTGCCGAGCGGCTTAACGTTATGGATGGGCGATATCAAGAACGGCAGCGAAACGGTTAAG
CTGGTGCAGAAAGTGAAAAACTGGTACGACAGCCACATGCCGGAAAGCCTGAAGATTTACACGGAGCTGG
ACCACGCCAATAGCCGTTTCATGGATGGTCTGAGCAAGCTGGACCGCCTGCACGAAACCCACGACGACTA
CAGCGACCAAATCTTCGAGAGCCTGGAGCGCAATGACTGCACCTGCCAGAAGTACCCGGAGATCACGGAG
GTCCGCGATGCCGTGGCAACGATTCGCCGTAGCTTCCGCAAAATTACGAAGGAGAGCGGCGCGGATATCG
AACCACCGGTCCAGACGTCTCTGCTGGACGACTGTCAAACCTTAAAGGGCGTGTTAACGTGCCTGATTCC
GGGCGCGGGTGGTTACGACGCCATTGCCGTCATCACGAAACAGGACGTCGATCTGCGCGCACAAACGGCC
AACGACAAACGTTTCAGCAAAGTCCAATGGCTGGATGTTACGCAGGCCGACTGGGGTGTTCGCAAGGAGA
AGGACCCGGAAACGTATCTGGATAAGTGAGGATCTAGGAGGATTATGAGATGACCGTTTACACAGCATCC
GTTACCGCACCCGTCAACATCGCAACCCTTAAGTATTGGGGGAAAAGGGACACGAAGTTGAATCTGCCCA
CCAATTCGTCCATATCAGTGACTTTATCGCAAGATGACCTCAGAACGTTGACCTCTGCGGCTACTGCACC
TGAGTTTGAACGCGACACTTTGTGGTTAAATGGAGAACCACACAGCATCGACAATGAAAGAACTCAAAAT
TGTCTGCGCGACCTACGCCAATTAAGAAAGGAAATGGAATCGAAGGACGCCTCATTGCCCACATTATCTC
AATGGAAACTCCACATTGTCTCCGAAAATAACTTTCCTACAGCAGCTGGTTTAGCTTCCTCCGCTGCTGG
CTTTGCTGCATTGGTCTCTGCAATTGCTAAGTTATACCAATTACCACAGTCAACTTCAGAAATATCTAGA
ATAGCAAGAAAGGGGTCTGGTTCAGCTTGTAGATCGTTGTTTGGCGGATACGTGGCCTGGGAAATGGGAA
AAGCTGAAGATGGTCATGATTCCATGGCAGTACAAATCGCAGACAGCTCTGACTGGCCTCAGATGAAAGC
TTGTGTCCTAGTTGTCAGCGATATTAAAAAGGATGTGAGTTCCACTCAGGGTATGCAATTGACCGTGGCA
ACCTCCGAACTATTTAAAGAAAGAATTGAACATGTCGTACCAAAGAGATTTGAAGTCATGCGTAAAGCCA
TTGTTGAAAAAGATTTCGCCACCTTTGCAAAGGAAACAATGATGGATTCCAACTCTTTCCATGCCACATG
TTTGGACTCTTTCCCTCCAATATTCTACATGAATGACACTTCCAAGCGTATCATCAGTTGGTGCCACACC
ATTAATCAGTTTTACGGAGAAACAATCGTTGCATACACGTTTGATGCAGGTCCAAATGCTGTGTTGTACT
ACTTAGCTGAAAATGAGTCGAAACTCTTTGCATTTATCTATAAATTGTTTGGCTCTGTTCCTGGATGGGA
CAAGAAATTTACTACTGAGCAGCTTGAGGCTTTCAACCATCAATTTGAATCATCTAACTTTACTGCACGT
GAATTGGATCTTGAGTTGCAAAAGGATGTTGCCAGAGTGATTTTAACTCAAGTCGGTTCAGGCCCACAAG
AAACAAACGAATCTTTGATTGACGCAAAGACTGGTCTACCAAAGGAATAAGGATCTAGGAGGTAATGATA
ATGCAAACGGAACACGTCATTTTATTGAATGCACAGGGAGTTCCCACGGGTACGCTGGAAAAGTATGCCG
CACACACGGCAGACACCCGCTTACATCTCGCGTTCTCCAGTTGGCTGTTTAATGCCAAAGGACAATTATT
AGTTACCCGCCGCGCACTGAGCAAAAAAGCATGGCCTGGCGTGTGGACTAACTCGGTTTGTGGGCACCCA
CAACTGGGAGAAAGCAACGAAGACGCAGTGATCCGCCGTTGCCGTTATGAGCTTGGCGTGGAAATTACGC
CTCCTGAATCTATCTATCCTGACTTTCGCTACCGCGCCACCGATCCGAGTGGCATTGTGGAAAATGAAGT
GTGTCCGGTATTTGCCGCACGCACCACTAGTGCGTTACAGATCAATGATGATGAAGTGATGGATTATCAA
TGGTGTGATTTAGCAGATGTATTACACGGTATTGATGCCACGCCGTGGGCGTTCAGTCCGTGGATGGTGA
TGCAGGCGACAAATCGCGAAGCCAGAAAACGATTATCTGCATTTACCCAGCTTAAATAAGGATCTAGGAG
GTTACTCATATGGACTTTCCGCAGCAACTCGAAGCCTGCGTTAAGCAGGCCAACCAGGCGCTGAGCCGTT
TTATCGCCCCACTGCCCTTTCAGAACACTCCCGTGGTCGAAACCATGCAGTATGGCGCATTATTAGGTGG
TAAGCGCCTGCGACCTTTCCTGGTTTATGCCACCGGTCATATGTTCGGCGTTAGCACAAACACGCTGGAC
GCACCCGCTGCCGCCGTTGAGTGTATCCACGCTTACTCATTAATTCATGATGATTTACCGGCAATGGATG
ATGACGATCTGCGTCGCGGTTTGCCAACCTGCCATGTGAAGTTTGGCGAAGCAAACGCGATTCTCGCTGG
CGACGCTTTACAAACGCTGGCGTTCTCGATTTTAAGCGATGCCGATATGCCGGAAGTGTCGGACCGCGAC
AGAATTTCGATGATTTCTGAACTGGCGAGCGCCAGTGGTATTGCCGGAATGTGCGGTGGTCAGGCATTAG
ATTTAGACGCGGAAGGCAAACACGTACCTCTGGACGCGCTTGAGCGTATTCATCGTCATAAAACCGGCGC
ATTGATTCGCGCCGCCGTTCGCCTTGGTGCATTAAGCGCCGGAGATAAAGGACGTCGTGCTCTGCCGGTA
CTCGACAAGTATGCAGAGAGCATCGGCCTTGCCTTCCAGGTTCAGGATGACATCCTGGATGTGGTGGGAG
ATACTGCAACGTTGGGAAAACGCCAGGGTGCCGACCAGCAACTTGGTAAAAGTACCTACCCTGCACTTCT
GGGCCTTGAGCAAGCCCGGAAGAAAGCCCGGGATCTGATCGACGATGCCCGTCAGTCGCTGAAACAACTG
GCTGAACAGTCACTCGATACCTCGGCACTGGAAGCGCTAGCGGACTACATCATCCAGCGTAATAAATAAT
TAGGATCCAAACTCGAGTAAGGATCTCCAGGCATCAAATAAAACGAAAGGCTCAGTCGAAAGACTGGGCC
TTTCGTTTTATCTGTTGTTTGTCGGTGAACGCTCTCTACTAGAGTCACACTGGCTCACCTTCGGGTGGGC
CTTTCTGCGTTTATACCTAGGGATATATTCCGCTTCCTCGCTCACTGACTCGCTACGCTCGGTCGTTCGA
CTGCGGCGAGCGGAAATGGCTTACGAACGGGGCGGAGATTTCCTGGAAGATGCCAGGAAGATACTTAACA
GGGAAGTGAGAGGGCCGCGGCAAAGCCGTTTTTCCATAGGCTCCGCCCCCCTGACAAGCATCACGAAATC
TGACGCTCAAATCAGTGGTGGCGAAACCCGACAGGACTATAAAGATACCAGGCGTTTCCCCCTGGCGGCT
CCCTCGTGCGCTCTCCTGTTCCTGCCTTTCGGTTTACCGGTGTCATTCCGCTGTTATGGCCGCGTTTGTC
TCATTCCACGCCTGACACTCAGTTCCGGGTAGGCAGTTCGCTCCAAGCTGGACTGTATGCACGAACCCCC
CGTTCAGTCCGACCGCTGCGCCTTATCCGGTAACTATCGTCTTGAGTCCAACCCGGAAAGACATGCAAAA
GCACCACTGGCAGCAGCCACTGGTAATTGATTTAGAGGAGTTAGTCTTGAAGTCATGCGCCGGTTAAGGC
TAAACTGAAAGGACAAGTTTTGGTGACTGCGCTCCTCCAAGCCAGTTACCTCGGTTCAAAGAGTTGGTAG
CTCAGAGAACCTTCGAAAAACCGCCCTGCAAGGCGGTTTTTTCGTTTTCAGAGCAAGAGATTACGCGCAG
ACCAAAACGATCTCAAGAAGATCATCTTATTAATCAGATAAAATATTTCTAGATTTCAGTGCAATTTATC
TCTTCAAATGTAGCACCTGAAGTCAGCCCCATACGATATAAGTTGTTACTAGTGCTTGGATTCTCACCAA
TAAAAAACGCCCGGCGGCAACCGAGCGTTCTGAACAAATCCAGATGGAGTTCTGAGGTCATTACTGGATC
TATCAACAGGAGTCCAAGCGAGCTCGATATCAAATTACGCCCCGCCCTGCCACTCATCGCAGTACTGTTG
TAATTCATTAAGCATTCTGCCGACATGGAAGCCATCACAAACGGCATGATGAACCTGAATCGCCAGCGGC
ATCAGCACCTTGTCGCCTTGCGTATAATATTTGCCCATGGTGAAAACGGGGGCGAAGAAGTTGTCCATAT
TGGCCACGTTTAAATCAAAACTGGTGAAACTCACCCAGGGATTGGCTGAGACGAAAAACATATTCTCAAT
AAACCCTTTAGGGAAATAGGCCAGGTTTTCACCGTAACACGCCACATCTTGCGAATATATGTGTAGAAAC
TGCCGGAAATCGTCGTGGTATTCACTCCAGAGCGATGAAAACGTTTCAGTTTGCTCATGGAAAACGGTGT
AACAAGGGTGAACACTATCCCATATCACCAGCTCACCGTCTTTCATTGCCATACGAAATTCCGGATGAGC
ATTCATCAGGCGGGCAAGAATGTGAATAAAGGCCGGATAAAACTTGTGCTTATTTTTCTTTACGGTCTTT
AAAAAGGCCGTAATATCCAGCTGAACGGTCTGGTTATAGGTACATTGAGCAACTGACTGAAATGCCTCAA
AATGTTCTTTACGATGCCATTGGGATATATCAACGGTGGTATATCCAGTGATTTTTTTCTCCATTTTAGC
TTCCTTAGCTCCTGAAAATCTCGATAACTCAAAAAATACGCCCGGTAGTGATCTTATTTCATTATGGTGA
AAGTTGGAACCTCTTACGTGCCGATCAACGTCTCATTTTCGCCAGATATCGACGTCGGTGCCTAATGAGT
GAGCTAACTTACATTAATTGCGTTGCGCTCACTGCCCGCTTTCCAGTCGGGAAACCTGTCGTGCCAGCTG
CATTAATGAATCGGCCAACGCGCGGGGAGAGGCGGTTTGCGTATTGGGCGCCAGGGTGGTTTTTCTTTTC
ACCAGTGAGACGGGCAACAGCTGATTGCCCTTCACCGCCTGGCCCTGAGAGAGTTGCAGCAAGCGGTCCA
CGCTGGTTTGCCCCAGCAGGCGAAAATCCTGTTTGATGGTGGTTAACGGCGGGATATAACATGAGCTGTC
TTCGGTATCGTCGTATCCCACTACCGAGATGTCCGCACCAACGCGCAGCCCGGACTCGGTAATGGCGCGC
ATTGCGCCCAGCGCCATCTGATCGTTGGCAACCAGCATCGCAGTGGGAACGATGCCCTCATTCAGCATTT
GCATGGTTTGTTGAAAACCGGACATGGCACTCCAGTCGCCTTCCCGTTCCGCTATCGGCTGAATTTGATT
GCGAGTGAGATATTTATGCCAGCCAGCCAGACGCAGACGCGCCGAGACAGAACTTAATGGGCCCGCTAAC
AGCGCGATTTGCTGGTGACCCAATGCGACCAGATGCTCCACGCCCAGTCGCGTACCGTCTTCATGGGAGA
AAATAATACTGTTGATGGGTGTCTGGTCAGAGACATCAAGAAATAACGCCGGAACATTAGTGCAGGCAGC
TTCCACAGCAATGGCATCCTGGTCATCCAGCGGATAGTTAATGATCAGCCCACTGACGCGTTGCGCGAGA
AGATTGTGCACCGCCGCTTTACAGGCTTCGACGCCGCTTCGTTCTACCATCGACACCACCACGCTGGCAC
CCAGTTGATCGGCGCGAGATTTAATCGCCGCGACAATTTGCGACGGCGCGTGCAGGGCCAGACTGGAGGT
GGCAACGCCAATCAGCAACGACTGTTTGCCCGCCAGTTGTTGTGCCACGCGGTTGGGAATGTAATTCAGC
TCCGCCATCGCCGCTTCCACTTTTTCCCGCGTTTTCGCAGAAACGTGGCTGGCCTGGTTCACCACGCGGG
AAACGGTCTGATAAGAGACACCGGCATACTCTGCGACATCGTATAACGTTACTGGTTTCACATTCACCAC
CCTGAATTGACTCTCTTCCGGGCGCTATCATGCCATACCGCGAAAGGTTTTGCGCCATTCGATGGTGTCC
GGGATCTCGACGCTCTCCCTTATGCGACTCCTGCATTAGGAAGCAGCCCAGTAGTAGGTTGAGGCCGTTG
AGCACCGCCGCCGCAAGGAATGGTGCATGCAAGGAGATGGCGCCCAACAGTCCCCCGGCCACGGGGCCTG
CCACCATACCCACGCCGAAACAAGCGCTCATGAGCCCGAAGTGGCGAGCCCGATCTTCCCCATCGGTGAT
GTCGGCGATATAGGCGCCAGCAACCGCACCTGTGGCGCCGGTGATGCCGGCCACGATGCGTCCGGCGTAG
AGGATCGAGATCGTTTAGGCACCCCAGGC
