LOCUS       Exported 775 bp ds-DNA linear SYN 25-MAY-2021
DEFINITION  synthetic linear DNA
ACCESSION   .
VERSION     .
KEYWORDS    pBbA5c-MevT(CO)-T1-MBIS(CO, ispA)
SOURCE      synthetic DNA construct
  ORGANISM  synthetic DNA construct
REFERENCE   1 (bases 1 to 775)
  AUTHORS   Peralta-Yahya PP, Ouellet M, Chan R, Mukhopadhyay A, Keasling JD,
            Lee TS
  TITLE     Identification and microbial production of a terpene-based advanced
            biofuel.
  JOURNAL   Nat Commun. 2011 Sep 27;2:483. doi: 10.1038/ncomms1494.
  PUBMED    21952217
REFERENCE   2 (bases 1 to 775)
  AUTHORS   .
  TITLE     Direct Submission
  JOURNAL   Exported May 25, 2021 from SnapGene Server 1.1.58
            http://www.snapgene.com
FEATURES             Location/Qualifiers
     source          1..775
                     /organism="synthetic DNA construct"
                     /mol_type="other DNA"
     protein_bind    14..30
                     /label=lac operator
                     /bound_moiety="lac repressor encoded by lacI"
                     /note="The lac repressor binds to the lac operator to
                     inhibit transcription in E. coli. This inhibition can be
                     relieved by adding lactose or
                     isopropyl-beta-D-thiogalactopyranoside (IPTG)."
ORIGIN
        1 tatatgtgtg gaattgtgag cggataacaa tttcagaatt caaaagatct aaaggaggcc
       61 atcctggcca tgaagaactg tgtgattgtt tctgcggtcc gcacggcgat cggcagcttt
      121 aacggctctt tagcgagcac ctctgcaatc gatctgggtg cgacggtcat taaggccgcc
      181 attgaacgcg ccaaaatcga cagccagcac gttgatgagg tgatcatggg caatgtgtta
      241 caagccggcc tgggtcaaaa cccagcgcgt caagcactgt taaaatctgg tctggccgag
      301 accgtgtgtg gcttcaccgt caataaggtt tgcggctctg gcctgaagag cgtggccctg
      361 gcagcacaag cgattcaagc cggtcaggca caaagcatcg ttgcgggtgg catggagaac
      421 atgtctctgg cgccgtactt attagatgcc aaagcccgca gcggttatcg cctgggcgat
      481 ggtcaggtgt acgacgtcat cttacgcgat ggcttaatgt gcgcgaccca cggttaccac
      541 atgggtatta cggccgaaaa cgtggcgaaa gaatacggca ttacgcgcga gatgcaggat
      601 gaattagcac tgcactctca gcgcaaagca gcagccgcga tcgagtctgg tgcgtttacg
      661 gcggaaatcg tgccagttaa cgtggtcacg cgcaagaaga cgttcgtttt cagccaggac
      721 gagttcccga aggcaaacag caccgcggag gccttaggtg ccttacgccc agcct
//
