>Addgene plasmid #35152 | pBbA5c-MevT(CO)-T1-MBIS(CO, ispA) | addgene partial sequence | sequence record 44634 | pBbA5c-F 5'-aaggtgcgatgctggatct-3'
CATGCAACGGCCCCAGGCACCAATGCCCGCCAACTGGCCCGTATCGTGGCCTGCGCGGTTCTGGCGGGTG
AGCTGAGCCTGTGCGCCGCATTAGCCGCGGGCCATTTAGTTCAATCTCACATGACCCACAACCGCAAGCC
GGCAGAACCAACCAAGCCAAATAACCTGGACGCAACCGACATTAACCGTCTGAAGGATGGCAGCGTCACG
TGCATTAAAAGCTGATGAGGATCTTTTTAAGGATCTCCAGGCATCAAATAAAACGAAAGGCTCAGTCGAA
AGACTGGGCCTTTCGTTTTATCTGTTGTTTGTCGGTGAACGCTCTCTACTAGAGTCACACTGGCTCACCT
TCGGGTGGGCCTTTCTGCGTTTATAGCGAATTGGATCTGGTTTGACAGCTTATCATCGACTGCACGGTGC
ACCAATGCTTCTGGCGTCAGGCAGCCATCGGAAGCTGTGGTATGGCTGTGCAGGTCGTAAATCACTGCAT
AATTCGTGTCGCTCAAGGCGCACTCCCGTTCTGGATAATGTTTTTTGCGCCGACATCATAACGGTTCTGG
CAAATATTCTGAAATGAGCTGTTGACAATTAATCATCCGGCTCGTATAATGTGTGGAATTGTGAGCGGAT
AACAATTTCAGGATCTAGGAGGAAATAACCATGTCTCTGCCATTCCTGACGTCTGCGCCAGGTAAGGTGA
TCATCTTCGGCGAGCACTCTGCGGTGTACAATAAGCCGGCCGTCGCCGCCT
