>Addgene plasmid #35152 | pBbA5c-MevT(CO)-T1-MBIS(CO, ispA) | addgene partial sequence | sequence record 46933 | CAT-F 5'-GTTTGTGATGGCTTCCATGTC-3'
TCTGCGATGAGTGGCAGGGCGGGGCGTAATTTGATATCGAGCTCGCTTGGACTCCTGTTGATAGATCCAG
TAATGACCTCAGAACTCCATCTGGATTTGTTCAGAACGCTCGGTTGCCGCCGGGCGTTTTTTATTGGTGA
GAATCCAAGCACTAGTAACAACTTATATCGTATGGGGCTGACTTCAGGTGCTACATTTGAAGAGATAAAT
TGCACTGAAATCTAGAAATATTTTATCTGATTAATAAGATGATCTTCTTGAGATCGTTTTGGTCTGCGCG
TAATCTCTTGCTCTGAAAACGAAAAAACCGCCTTGCAGGGCGGTTTTTCGAAGGTTCTCTGAGCTACCAA
CTCTTTGAACCGAGGTAACTGGCTTGGAGGAGCGCAGTCACCAAAACTTGTCCTTTCAGTTTAGCCTTAA
CCGGCGCATGACTTCAAGACTAACTCCTCTAAATCAATTACCAGTGGCTGCTGCCAGTGGTGCTTTTGCA
TGTCTTTCCGGGTTGGACTCAAGACGATAGTTACCGGATAAGGCGCAGCGGTCGGACTGAACGGGGGGTT
CGTGCATACAGTCCAGCTTGGAGCGAACTGCCTACCCGGAACTGAGTGTCAGGCGTGGAATGAGACAAAC
GCGGCCATAACAGCGGAATGACACCGGTAAACCGAAAGGCAGGAACAGGAGAGCGCACGAGGGAGCCGCC
AGGGGGAAACGCCTGGTATCTTTATAGTCCTGTCGGGTTTCGCCACCACTGATTTGAGCGTCAGATTTCG
TGATGCTTGTCAGGGGGGC
