>Addgene plasmid #35152 | pBbA5c-MevT(CO)-T1-MBIS(CO, ispA) | addgene partial sequence | sequence record 46934 | CAT-R 5'-GCAACTGACTGAAATGCCTC-3'
CTAACTTACATTAATTGCGTTGCGCTCACTGCCCGCTTTCCAGTCNGGAAACCTGTCGTGCCAGCTGCAT
TAATGAATCGGCCAACGCGCGGGGAGAGGCGGTTTGCGTATTGGGCGCCAGGGTGGTTTTTCTTTTCACC
AGTGAGACGGGCAACAGCTGATTGCCCTTCACCGCCTGGCCCTGAGAGAGTTGCAGCAAGCGGTCCACGC
TGGTTTGCCCCAGCAGGCGAAAATCCTGTTTGATGGTGGTTAACGGCGGGATATAACATGAGCTGTCTTC
GGTATCGTCGTATCCCACTACCGAGATGTCCGCACCAACGCGCAGCCCGGACTCGGTAATGGCGCGCATT
GCGCCCAGCGCCATCTGATCGTTGGCAACCAGCATCGCAGTGGGAACGATGCCCTCATTCAGCATTTGCA
TGGTTTGTTGAAAACCGGACATGGCACTCCAGTCGCCTTCCCGTTCCGCTATCGGCTGAATTTGATTGCG
AGTG
